Addgene plasmid #162625: pcDNA4/TO-2xStrep-ORF68
Purpose: Expresses N-terminal 2x-Strep-tagged ORF68 in mammalian cells
Depositing lab: Britt Glaunsinger. Depositing organization: University of California, Berkeley. Publication: A pentameric protein ring with novel architecture is required for herpesviral packaging. Didychuk AL, Gates SN, Gardner MR, Strong LM, Martin A, Glaunsinger BA. Elife. 2021 Feb 8;10. pii: 62261. doi: 10.7554/eLife.62261. PubMed 33554858.
Backbone
  Vector backbone: pcDNA4/TO
  Backbone manufacturer: Invitrogen
  Backbone size w/o insert (bp): 5111
  Total vector size (bp): 6512
  Vector type: Mammalian Expression
  Selectable markers: Zeocin
Growth in bacteria
  Bacterial resistance: Ampicillin, 100 μg/mL
  Growth temperature: 37°C
  Growth strain: DH5alpha
  Copy number: High Copy
Gene/Insert
  Gene/Insert name: ORF68
  Species: KSHV (HHV-8)
  Insert size (bp): 1401
  Promoter: CMV
  Tag / fusion protein: N-terminal 2xStrep-Tag II (N terminal on backbone)
  Cloning method: Ligation Independent Cloning
  Sequencing primers: 5′ CGCAAATGGGCGGTAGGCGTG; 3′ ACAGTGGGAGTGGCACCTT
Terms and licenses: Academic/Nonprofit Terms; Industry Terms: Not Available to Industry
How to cite: pcDNA4/TO-2xStrep-ORF68 was a gift from Britt Glaunsinger (Addgene plasmid # 162625 ; http://n2t.net/addgene:162625 ; RRID:Addgene_162625)
