[The description below was written by a language model from this plasmid's Addgene catalogue record and pLannotate feature annotations shown in this document.]
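Description:
pcDNA4/TO-2xStrep-ORF68 is a mammalian expression plasmid of about 6.5 kb, built on the Invitrogen pcDNA4/TO backbone. It produces the ORF68 protein of Kaposi's sarcoma-associated herpesvirus (KSHV, HHV-8) with an N-terminal 2xStrep-Tag II. In E. coli it is maintained as a high-copy plasmid through a ColE1/pUC-type origin and selected with ampicillin via the β-lactamase gene. An f1 origin is also present. For selection in mammalian cells, a Zeocin resistance cassette (Sh ble, BleoR) sits downstream of tandem SV40 early and bacterial EM7 promoters and ends in an SV40 polyadenylation signal, so the marker can be expressed in both mammalian cells and bacteria.

The expression cassette uses the human CMV immediate early enhancer and promoter. Just downstream, the annotation software picked up two short tet operator matches, labelled as PLtetO-1 fragments. These correspond to the tetracycline operator arrangement characteristic of the "TO" backbone. In cells that express the Tet repressor, transcription is held off until tetracycline or doxycycline is added, whereas in ordinary cells the promoter drives constitutive expression. The tag region is annotated only as a partial Twin-Strep-tag match. It precedes the 1,401 bp ORF68 coding sequence, which was inserted by ligation-independent cloning, and a bovine growth hormone polyadenylation signal follows.

ORF68 is the KSHV homologue of herpesvirus UL32 and is annotated as contributing to cleavage and packaging of viral genomic DNA into capsids. The Strep tag binds Strep-Tactin, which makes the construct suited to affinity purification or pull-down of ORF68 from transfected mammalian cells. This fits the associated work on a pentameric protein ring required for herpesviral packaging.
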