Features (pLannotate 1.2.2; 23 found; start..end, strand, type, name):
     27..79      -  misc_feature   bom (fragment): basis of mobility region from pBR322
    234..613     +  enhancer       CMV enhancer: human cytomegalovirus immediate early enhancer
    614..817     +  promoter       CMV promoter: human cytomegalovirus (CMV) immediate early promoter
    819..838     +  promoter       PLtetO-1 promoter (fragment): modified phage lambda PL promoter with tet operator sites (Lutz and Bujard, 1997)
    840..859     +  promoter       PLtetO-1 promoter (fragment): modified phage lambda PL promoter with tet operator sites (Lutz and Bujard, 1997)
    867..900     +  promoter       TRE3GV promoter (fragment): 3rd-generation Tet-responsive promoter that can be activated by binding of Tet-On® 3G, optimized for retroviral and lentiviral vectors
    989..1012    +  CDS            Twin-Strep-tag (fragment): two Strep-Tag®II moieties connected by a linker for enhanced binding to Strep-Tactin®, an engineered form of streptavidin (Schmidt et al., 2013)
   1083..2483    +  CDS            ORF68: UL32_HHV8P - Protein inferred from homology: Swiss-Prot protein existence level 3. Plays a role in efficient localization of neo-synthesized capsids to nuclear replication compartments, thereby controlling cleavage and packaging of virus genomic DNA. From Human herpesvirus 8 type P (isolate GK18) (HHV-8) (Kaposi's sarcoma-associated herpesvirus).
   2529..2753    +  polyA_signal   bGH poly(A) signal: bovine growth hormone polyadenylation signal
   2757..2778    +  promoter       SV40 promoter (fragment): SV40 enhancer and early promoter
   2799..3227    +  rep_origin     f1 ori (sequence partly withheld): f1 bacteriophage origin of replication; arrow indicates direction of (+) strand synthesis
   3241..3570    +  promoter       SV40 promoter: SV40 enhancer and early promoter
   3618..3665    +  promoter       EM7 promoter: synthetic bacterial promoter&nbsp
   3684..4058    +  CDS            BleoR: antibiotic-binding protein; Sh ble from Streptoalloteichus hindustanus; confers resistance to bleomycin, phleomycin, and Zeocin™
   4068..4193    +  CDS            ble (fragment): BLE_KLEPN - Experimental evidence at protein level: Swiss-Prot protein existence level 1. Binding protein with a strong affinity to the bleomycin family of antibiotics. Binds to CL990; an antimitotic-antibiotic compound. From Klebsiella pneumoniae.
   4188..4309    +  polyA_signal   SV40 poly(A) signal: SV40 polyadenylation signal
   4382..4398    -  protein_bind   lac operator: The lac repressor binds to the lac operator to inhibit transcription in E. coli. This inhibition can be relieved by adding lactose or isopropyl-β-D-thiogalactopyranoside (IPTG). lac repressor encoded by lacI
   4406..4436    -  promoter       lac promoter: promoter for the E. coli lac operon
   4451..4472    -  protein_bind   CAP binding site: CAP binding activates transcription in the presence of cAMP. E. coli catabolite activator protein
   4485..4577    -  CDS            lacI (fragment): lac repressor; lacI; The lac repressor binds to the lac operator to inhibit transcription in E. coli. This inhibition can be relieved by adding lactose or isopropyl-β-D-thiogalactopyranoside (IPTG).
   4760..5348    -  rep_origin     ori: high-copy-number ColE1/pMB1/pBR322/pUC origin of replication
   5519..6379    -  CDS            AmpR: β-lactamase; bla; confers resistance to ampicillin, carbenicillin, and related antibiotics
   6380..6484    -  promoter       AmpR promoter: bla
>Addgene plasmid #162625 | pcDNA4/TO-2xStrep-ORF68 | addgene full sequence | sequence record 320637 | Addgene NGS Result
ACGGATCGGGAGATCTCCCGATCCCCTATGGTGCACTCTCAGTACAATCTGCTCTGATGCCGCATAGTTA
AGCCAGTATCTGCTCCCTGCTTGTGTGTTGGAGGTCGCTGAGTAGTGCGCGAGCAAAATTTAAGCTACAA
CAAGGCAAGGCTTGACCGACAATTGCATGAAGAATCTGCTTAGGGTTAGGCGTTTTGCGCTGCTTCGCGA
TGTACGGGCCAGATATACGCGTTGACATTGATTATTGACTAGTTATTAATAGTAATCAATTACGGGGTCA
TTAGTTCATAGCCCATATATGGAGTTCCGCGTTACATAACTTACGGTAAATGGCCCGCCTGGCTGACCGC
CCAACGACCCCCGCCCATTGACGTCAATAATGACGTATGTTCCCATAGTAACGCCAATAGGGACTTTCCA
TTGACGTCAATGGGTGGAGTATTTACGGTAAACTGCCCACTTGGCAGTACATCAAGTGTATCATATGCCA
AGTACGCCCCCTATTGACGTCAATGACGGTAAATGGCCCGCCTGGCATTATGCCCAGTACATGACCTTAT
GGGACTTTCCTACTTGGCAGTACATCTACGTATTAGTCATCGCTATTACCATGGTGATGCGGTTTTGGCA
GTACATCAATGGGCGTGGATAGCGGTTTGACTCACGGGGATTTCCAAGTCTCCACCCCATTGACGTCAAT
GGGAGTTTGTTTTGGCACCAAAATCAACGGGACTTTCCAAAATGTCGTAACAACTCCGCCCCATTGACGC
AAATGGGCGGTAGGCGTGTACGGTGGGAGGTCTATATAAGCAGAGCTCTCCCTATCAGTGATAGAGATCT
CCCTATCAGTGATAGAGATCGTCGACGAGCTCGTTTAGTGAACCGTCAGATCGCCTGGAGACGCCATCCA
CGCTGTTTTGACCTCCATAGAAGACACCGGGACCGATCCAGCCTCCGGACTCTAGCGTTTAAACTTAAGC
TTACCAATGTGGAGCCACCCCCAGTTCGAGAAGGGCGGCGGCAGCGGCGGCGGCAGCGGCGGCGGCAGCT
GGAGCCACCCCCAGTTCGAGAAGGGGGCGGCCATGTTTGTTCCCTGGCAACTCGGTACAATTACCCGTCA
CCGAGATGAGCTCCAAAAACTACTGGCAGCCTCCCTGCTCCCGGAGCACCCGGAGGAGAGCCTCGGTAAC
CCCATAATGACACAGATTCACCAGTCGCTCCAACCATCTTCCCCCTGCAGGGTCTGTCAGCTCCTATTTT
CTCTGGTCCGCGATTCGTCCACCCCCATGGGTTTCTTCGAGGACTATGCCTGCCTCTGCTTCTTCTGTCT
ATACGCCCCACACTGCTGGACCTCGACCATGGCGGCAGCGGCAGACCTGTGCGAGATCATGCATCTGCAC
TTTCCAGAAGAGGAGGCGACATACGGGCTATTCGGACCGGGTCGCCTTATGGGTATCGACTTGCAGCTGC
ACTTCTTTGTTCAAAAGTGCTTTAAGACCACCGCCGCCGAAAAAATACTGGGAATATCCAACCTGCAATT
TTTAAAATCAGAATTCATCCGGGGCATGCTCACAGGCACCATCACCTGCAACTTCTGCTTCAAAACGTCC
TGGCCCAGGACAGACAAGGAGGAGGCCACCGGCCCCACCCCATGCTGCCAGATTACAGACACCACCACCG
CACCCGCGAGCGGCATACCGGAACTAGCCCGGGCCACATTCTGCGGCGCAAGTCGCCCCACAAAGCCCAG
CCTACTTCCCGCGCTAATAGATATCTGGTCCACGAGCTCAGAGCTCCTTGACGAGCCGCGCCCTCGACTG
ATCGCAAGCGACATGAGTGAACTCAAATCCGTGGTCGCATCCCACGATCCGTTCTTCTCTCCCCCGCTTC
AGGCAGACACCTCCCAGGGTCCATGTCTAATGCACCCAACCCTGGGGCTACGATACAAAAACGGGACTGC
ATCCGTCTGCCTCCTCTGCGAGTGCCTTGCGGCACACCCAGAGGCACCCAAGGCGCTGCAGACCCTTCAG
TGCGAGGTAATGGGCCATATAGAAAACAACGTAAAGCTGGTAGACAGAATTGCCTTTGTGTTGGACAACC
CATTCGCCATGCCATATGTCTCAGATCCGCTACTTAGAGAGCTGATCCGGGGCTGTACCCCACAGGAAAT
TCACAAGCACCTGTTCTGCGACCCGCTGTGCGCCCTCAATGCTAAGGTGGTGTCAGAGGACGTACTATTC
CGCCTGCCCAGGGAGCAGGAGTATAAAAAGCTCAGGGCATCCGCGGCCGCCGGACAGCTCCTCGATGCCA
ACACCCTGTTCGACTGCGAGGTCGTGCAGACTTTGGTCTTTCTCTTTAAGGGTCTCCAAAACGCCAGGGT
GGGGAAAACCACCTCACTAGACATTATTCGGGAGCTAACCGCACAACTAAAAAGACACCGCCTAGACCTG
GCCCACCCCTCACAGACGTCACACTTGTACGCTTAATCGAGTCTAGAGGGCCCGTTTAAACCCGCTGATC
AGCCTCGACTGTGCCTTCTAGTTGCCAGCCATCTGTTGTTTGCCCCTCCCCCGTGCCTTCCTTGACCCTG
GAAGGTGCCACTCCCACTGTCCTTTCCTAATAAAATGAGGAAATTGCATCGCATTGTCTGAGTAGGTGTC
ATTCTATTCTGGGGGGTGGGGTGGGGCAGGACAGCAAGGGGGAGGATTGGGAAGACAATAGCAGGCATGC
TGGGGATGCGGTGGGCTCTATGGCTTCTGAGGCGGAAAGAACCAGCTGGGGCTCTAGGGGGTATCCCC
[124 nt withheld, positions 2799-2922]
C
[91 nt withheld, positions 2924-3014]
A
[49 nt withheld, positions 3016-3064]
CCTTTGACGTTGGAGTCCACGTTCTTT
[37 nt withheld, positions 3092-3128]
ACCCTATCTCGGTCTATTCTTTTGATTTATAAGGGATTTTGCCGATTTCGGCCTATTGGTTAAAAAATGA
GCTGATTTAACAAAAATTTAACGCGAATTAATTCTGTGGAATGTGTGTCAGTTAGGGTGTGGAAAGTCCC
CAGGCTCCCCAGCAGGCAGAAGTATGCAAAGCATGCATCTCAATTAGTCAGCAACCAGGTGTGGAAAGTC
CCCAGGCTCCCCAGCAGGCAGAAGTATGCAAAGCATGCATCTCAATTAGTCAGCAACCATAGTCCCGCCC
CTAACTCCGCCCATCCCGCCCCTAACTCCGCCCAGTTCCGCCCATTCTCCGCCCCATGGCTGACTAATTT
TTTTTATTTATGCAGAGGCCGAGGCCGCCTCTGCCTCTGAGCTATTCCAGAAGTAGTGAGGAGGCTTTTT
TGGAGGCCTAGGCTTTTGCAAAAAGCTCCCGGGAGCTTGTATATCCATTTTCGGATCTGATCAGCACGTG
TTGACAATTAATCATCGGCATAGTATATCGGCATAGTATAATACGACAAGGTGAGGAACTAAACCATGGC
CAAGTTGACCAGTGCCGTTCCGGTGCTCACCGCGCGCGACGTCGCCGGAGCGGTCGAGTTCTGGACCGAC
CGGCTCGGGTTCTCCCGGGACTTCGTGGAGGACGACTTCGCCGGTGTGGTCCGGGACGACGTGACCCTGT
TCATCAGCGCGGTCCAGGACCAGGTGGTGCCGGACAACACCCTGGCCTGGGTGTGGGTGCGCGGCCTGGA
CGAGCTGTACGCCGAGTGGTCGGAGGTCGTGTCCACGAACTTCCGGGACGCCTCCGGGCCGGCCATGACC
GAGATCGGCGAGCAGCCGTGGGGGCGGGAGTTCGCCCTGCGCGACCCGGCCGGCAACTGCGTGCACTTCG
TGGCCGAGGAGCAGGACTGACACGTGCTACGAGATTTCGATTCCACCGCCGCCTTCTATGAAAGGTTGGG
CTTCGGAATCGTTTTCCGGGACGCCGGCTGGATGATCCTCCAGCGCGGGGATCTCATGCTGGAGTTCTTC
GCCCACCCCAACTTGTTTATTGCAGCTTATAATGGTTACAAATAAAGCAATAGCATCACAAATTTCACAA
ATAAAGCATTTTTTTCACTGCATTCTAGTTGTGGTTTGTCCAAACTCATCAATGTATCTTATCATGTCTG
TATACCGTCGACCTCTAGCTAGAGCTTGGCGTAATCATGGTCATAGCTGTTTCCTGTGTGAAATTGTTAT
CCGCTCACAATTCCACACAACATACGAGCCGGAAGCATAAAGTGTAAAGCCTGGGGTGCCTAATGAGTGA
GCTAACTCACATTAATTGCGTTGCGCTCACTGCCCGCTTTCCAGTCGGGAAACCTGTCGTGCCAGCTGCA
TTAATGAATCGGCCAACGCGCGGGGAGAGGCGGTTTGCGTATTGGGCGCTCTTCCGCTTCCTCGCTCACT
GACTCGCTGCGCTCGGTCGTTCGGCTGCGGCGAGCGGTATCAGCTCACTCAAAGGCGGTAATACGGTTAT
CCACAGAATCAGGGGATAACGCAGGAAAGAACATGTGAGCAAAAGGCCAGCAAAAGGCCAGGAACCGTAA
AAAGGCCGCGTTGCTGGCGTTTTTCCATAGGCTCCGCCCCCCTGACGAGCATCACAAAAATCGACGCTCA
AGTCAGAGGTGGCGAAACCCGACAGGACTATAAAGATACCAGGCGTTTCCCCCTGGAAGCTCCCTCGTGC
GCTCTCCTGTTCCGACCCTGCCGCTTACCGGATACCTGTCCGCCTTTCTCCCTTCGGGAAGCGTGGCGCT
TTCTCATAGCTCACGCTGTAGGTATCTCAGTTCGGTGTAGGTCGTTCGCTCCAAGCTGGGCTGTGTGCAC
GAACCCCCCGTTCAGCCCGACCGCTGCGCCTTATCCGGTAACTATCGTCTTGAGTCCAACCCGGTAAGAC
ACGACTTATCGCCACTGGCAGCAGCCACTGGTAACAGGATTAGCAGAGCGAGGTATGTAGGCGGTGCTAC
AGAGTTCTTGAAGTGGTGGCCTAACTACGGCTACACTAGAAGAACAGTATTTGGTATCTGCGCTCTGCTG
AAGCCAGTTACCTTCGGAAAAAGAGTTGGTAGCTCTTGATCCGGCAAACAAACCACCGCTGGTAGCGGTG
GTTTTTTTGTTTGCAAGCAGCAGATTACGCGCAGAAAAAAAGGATCTCAAGAAGATCCTTTGATCTTTTC
TACGGGGTCTGACGCTCAGTGGAACGAAAACTCACGTTAAGGGATTTTGGTCATGAGATTATCAAAAAGG
ATCTTCACCTAGATCCTTTTAAATTAAAAATGAAGTTTTAAATCAATCTAAAGTATATATGAGTAAACTT
GGTCTGACAGTTACCAATGCTTAATCAGTGAGGCACCTATCTCAGCGATCTGTCTATTTCGTTCATCCAT
AGTTGCCTGACTCCCCGTCGTGTAGATAACTACGATACGGGAGGGCTTACCATCTGGCCCCAGTGCTGCA
ATGATACCGCGAGACCCACGCTCACCGGCTCCAGATTTATCAGCAATAAACCAGCCAGCCGGAAGGGCCG
AGCGCAGAAGTGGTCCTGCAACTTTATCCGCCTCCATCCAGTCTATTAATTGTTGCCGGGAAGCTAGAGT
AAGTAGTTCGCCAGTTAATAGTTTGCGCAACGTTGTTGCCATTGCTACAGGCATCGTGGTGTCACGCTCG
TCGTTTGGTATGGCTTCATTCAGCTCCGGTTCCCAACGATCAAGGCGAGTTACATGATCCCCCATGTTGT
GCAAAAAAGCGGTTAGCTCCTTCGGTCCTCCGATCGTTGTCAGAAGTAAGTTGGCCGCAGTGTTATCACT
CATGGTTATGGCAGCACTGCATAATTCTCTTACTGTCATGCCATCCGTAAGATGCTTTTCTGTGACTGGT
GAGTACTCAACCAAGTCATTCTGAGAATAGTGTATGCGGCGACCGAGTTGCTCTTGCCCGGCGTCAATAC
GGGATAATACCGCGCCACATAGCAGAACTTTAAAAGTGCTCATCATTGGAAAACGTTCTTCGGGGCGAAA
ACTCTCAAGGATCTTACCGCTGTTGAGATCCAGTTCGATGTAACCCACTCGTGCACCCAACTGATCTTCA
GCATCTTTTACTTTCACCAGCGTTTCTGGGTGAGCAAAAACAGGAAGGCAAAATGCCGCAAAAAAGGGAA
TAAGGGCGACACGGAAATGTTGAATACTCATACTCTTCCTTTTTCAATATTATTGAAGCATTTATCAGGG
TTATTGTCTCATGAGCGGATACATATTTGAATGTATTTAGAAAAATAAACAAATAGGGGTTCCGCGCACA
TTTCCCCGAAAAGTGCCACCTGACGTCG
